Addgene plasmid #120724: pLV-shGrm2-972
Purpose: Lentiviral vector that expresses GFP and an shRNA targeting Grm2 (in pLL3.7)
Depositing lab: Amy Lasek. Depositing organization: University of Illinois at Chicago. Publication: Reduced Levels of mGlu2 Receptors within the Prelimbic Cortex Are Not Associated with Elevated Glutamate Transmission or High Alcohol Drinking. Ding ZM, Ingraham CM, Hauser SR, Lasek AW, Bell RL, McBride WJ. Alcohol Clin Exp Res. 2017 Nov;41(11):1896-1906. doi: 10.1111/acer.13488. Epub 2017 Oct 3. PubMed 28858384.
Backbone
  Vector backbone: pLL3.7
  Backbone manufacturer: MIT
  Backbone size w/o insert (bp): 7649
  Total vector size (bp): 7700
  Vector type: Mammalian Expression, Lentiviral, RNAi
Growth in bacteria
  Bacterial resistance: Ampicillin, 100 μg/mL
  Growth temperature: 30°C
  Growth strain: NEB Stable
  Copy number: High Copy
Gene/Insert
  Gene/Insert name: Grm2
  gRNA/shRNA sequence: gcagaaacccagtgcccgt
  Species: R. norvegicus (rat)
  Entrez Gene: Grm2
  Promoter: mouse U6
  Tag / fusion protein: GFP
  Cloning method: Restriction Enzyme; 5′ cloning site HpaI (destroyed during cloning); 3′ cloning site XhoI (destroyed during cloning)
  Sequencing primers: 5′ U6
Terms and licenses: Academic/Nonprofit Terms; Industry Terms: Not Available to Industry
Depositor comments: This plasmid was produced as part of the NIAAA-funded INIA Consortium.
How to cite: pLV-shGrm2-972 was a gift from Amy Lasek (Addgene plasmid # 120724 ; http://n2t.net/addgene:120724 ; RRID:Addgene_120724)
