[The description below was written by a language model from this plasmid's Addgene catalogue record and pLannotate feature annotations shown in this document.]
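Description:
pLV-shGrm2-972 is an HIV-1-based lentiviral RNAi vector built on the pLL3.7 (LentiLox) backbone, about 7.7 kb in total. It is designed to knock down rat Grm2, the gene encoding the metabotropic glutamate receptor mGlu2, while marking transduced cells with green fluorescence. In bacteria it is maintained through a high-copy ColE1/pUC-type origin and selected with ampicillin via the β-lactamase gene.

A CMV enhancer/promoter is fused to a truncated 5' LTR, which allows the viral genome to be transcribed in packaging cells. It is followed by the Ψ packaging signal with a partial gag sequence, the Rev response element for Rev-dependent nuclear export, and the cPPT/CTS. A second truncated LTR element annotated downstream, after a nef fragment, closes the transfer cassette.

The payload consists of two independent expression units. A mouse U6 RNA polymerase III promoter drives the short hairpin against Grm2, which was inserted as a small oligonucleotide cassette between HpaI and XhoI sites that were destroyed during cloning. Downstream, a separate CMV enhancer/promoter drives EGFP. Although the catalogue lists GFP under tags, the feature table shows it as a stand-alone reporter rather than a fusion. The CMV-EGFP unit is flanked by two loxP sites in the same orientation, so Cre recombinase could excise it. A WPRE follows to enhance transcript expression.

The associated study concerned reduced mGlu2 levels in the prelimbic cortex and their relation to glutamate transmission and alcohol drinking. This points to use in virus-mediated knockdown of Grm2 in rat brain tissue, with EGFP identifying infected cells.
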