Features (pLannotate 1.2.2; 24 found; start..end, strand, type, name):
     30..82      -  misc_feature   bom (fragment): basis of mobility region from pBR322
    237..616     +  enhancer       CMV enhancer: human cytomegalovirus immediate early enhancer
    617..816     +  promoter       CMV promoter: human cytomegalovirus (CMV) immediate early promoter
    834..1014    +  LTR            5' LTR (truncated): truncated 5' long terminal repeat (LTR) from HIV-1
   1061..1186    +  misc_feature   HIV-1 Ψ: packaging signal of human immunodeficiency virus type 1
   1170..1508    +  CDS            HIV-1 gag (fragment): gag protein from human immunodeficiency virus 1; gag
   1683..1916    +  misc_feature   RRE: The Rev response element (RRE) of HIV-1 allows for Rev-dependent mRNA export from the nucleus to the cytoplasm.
   2293..2393    +  CDS            Rev (fragment): human immunodeficiency virus 1 (HIV-1) Rev protein; rev; enhances nuclear export of unspliced and incompletely spliced viral mRNAs
   2443..2560    +  misc_feature   cPPT/CTS: central polypurine tract and central termination sequence of HIV-1
   2619..2931    +  promoter       U6 promoter: RNA polymerase III promoter for mouse U6 snRNA (Das et al., 1988)
   2986..3011    -  misc_feature   MCS (fragment): pBluescript multiple cloning site
   3046..3079    +  protein_bind   loxP: Cre-mediated recombination occurs in the 8-bp core sequence (GCATACAT). Cre recombinase
   3195..3498    +  enhancer       CMV enhancer: human cytomegalovirus immediate early enhancer
   3499..3702    +  promoter       CMV promoter: human cytomegalovirus (CMV) immediate early promoter
   3747..4463    +  CDS            EGFP: EGFP is a basic (constitutively fluorescent) green fluorescent protein published in 1996, derived from Aequorea victoria. It is reported to be a rapidly-maturing weak dimer with moderate acid sensitivity.
   4486..4519    +  protein_bind   loxP: Cre-mediated recombination occurs in the 8-bp core sequence (GCATACAT). Cre recombinase
   4552..4575    +  misc_feature   MCS (fragment): pBluescript multiple cloning site
   4575..5163    +  misc_feature   WPRE: woodchuck hepatitis virus posttranscriptional regulatory element
   5164..5183    +  misc_feature   MCS (fragment): pBluescript multiple cloning site
   5185..5685    +  CDS            nef (fragment): NEF_HV1LA - Experimental evidence at protein level: Swiss-Prot protein existence level 1. Extracellular Nef protein targets CD4(+) T-lymphocytes for apoptosis by interacting with CXCR4 surface receptors. From Human immunodeficiency virus type 1 group M subtype B (isolate Lai) (HIV-1).
   5692..5872    +  LTR            5' LTR (truncated): truncated 5' long terminal repeat (LTR) from HIV-1
   5934..6522    -  rep_origin     ori: high-copy-number ColE1/pMB1/pBR322/pUC origin of replication
   6693..7553    -  CDS            AmpR: β-lactamase; bla; confers resistance to ampicillin, carbenicillin, and related antibiotics
   7554..7658    -  promoter       AmpR promoter: bla
>Addgene plasmid #120724 | pLV-shGrm2-972 | addgene full sequence | sequence record 237910 | Addgene NGS Result
TCGACGGATCGGGAGATCTCCCGATCCCCTATGGTGCACTCTCAGTACAATCTGCTCTGATGCCGCATAG
TTAAGCCAGTATCTGCTCCCTGCTTGTGTGTTGGAGGTCGCTGAGTAGTGCGCGAGCAAAATTTAAGCTA
CAACAAGGCAAGGCTTGACCGACAATTGCATGAAGAATCTGCTTAGGGTTAGGCGTTTTGCGCTGCTTCG
CGATGTACGGGCCAGATATACGCGTTGACATTGATTATTGACTAGTTATTAATAGTAATCAATTACGGGG
TCATTAGTTCATAGCCCATATATGGAGTTCCGCGTTACATAACTTACGGTAAATGGCCCGCCTGGCTGAC
CGCCCAACGACCCCCGCCCATTGACGTCAATAATGACGTATGTTCCCATAGTAACGCCAATAGGGACTTT
CCATTGACGTCAATGGGTGGAGTATTTACGGTAAACTGCCCACTTGGCAGTACATCAAGTGTATCATATG
CCAAGTACGCCCCCTATTGACGTCAATGACGGTAAATGGCCCGCCTGGCATTATGCCCAGTACATGACCT
TATGGGACTTTCCTACTTGGCAGTACATCTACGTATTAGTCATCGCTATTACCATGGTGATGCGGTTTTG
GCAGTACATCAATGGGCGTGGATAGCGGTTTGACTCACGGGGATTTCCAAGTCTCCACCCCATTGACGTC
AATGGGAGTTTGTTTTGGCACCAAAATCAACGGGACTTTCCAAAATGTCGTAACAACTCCGCCCCATTGA
CGCAAATGGGCGGTAGGCGTGTACGGTGGGAGGTCTATATAAGCAGCGCGTTTTGCCTGTACTGGGTCTC
TCTGGTTAGACCAGATCTGAGCCTGGGAGCTCTCTGGCTAACTAGGGAACCCACTGCTTAAGCCTCAATA
AAGCTTGCCTTGAGTGCTTCAAGTAGTGTGTGCCCGTCTGTTGTGTGACTCTGGTAACTAGAGATCCCTC
AGACCCTTTTAGTCAGTGTGGAAAATCTCTAGCAGTGGCGCCCGAACAGGGACTTGAAAGCGAAAGGGAA
ACCAGAGGAGCTCTCTCGACGCAGGACTCGGCTTGCTGAAGCGCGCACGGCAAGAGGCGAGGGGCGGCGA
CTGGTGAGTACGCCAAAAATTTTGACTAGCGGAGGCTAGAAGGAGAGAGATGGGTGCGAGAGCGTCAGTA
TTAAGCGGGGGAGAATTAGATCGCGATGGGAAAAAATTCGGTTAAGGCCAGGGGGAAAGAAAAAATATAA
ATTAAAACATATAGTATGGGCAAGCAGGGAGCTAGAACGATTCGCAGTTAATCCTGGCCTGTTAGAAACA
TCAGAAGGCTGTAGACAAATACTGGGACAGCTACAACCATCCCTTCAGACAGGATCAGAAGAACTTAGAT
CATTATATAATACAGTAGCAACCCTCTATTGTGTGCATCAAAGGATAGAGATAAAAGACACCAAGGAAGC
TTTAGACAAGATAGAGGAAGAGCAAAACAAAAGTAAGACCACCGCACAGCAAGCGGCCGGCCGCTGATCT
TCAGACCTGGAGGAGGAGATATGAGGGACAATTGGAGAAGTGAATTATATAAATATAAAGTAGTAAAAAT
TGAACCATTAGGAGTAGCACCCACCAAGGCAAAGAGAAGAGTGGTGCAGAGAGAAAAAAGAGCAGTGGGA
ATAGGAGCTTTGTTCCTTGGGTTCTTGGGAGCAGCAGGAAGCACTATGGGCGCAGCGTCAATGACGCTGA
CGGTACAGGCCAGACAATTATTGTCTGGTATAGTGCAGCAGCAGAACAATTTGCTGAGGGCTATTGAGGC
GCAACAGCATCTGTTGCAACTCACAGTCTGGGGCATCAAGCAGCTCCAGGCAAGAATCCTGGCTGTGGAA
AGATACCTAAAGGATCAACAGCTCCTGGGGATTTGGGGTTGCTCTGGAAAACTCATTTGCACCACTGCTG
TGCCTTGGAATGCTAGTTGGAGTAATAAATCTCTGGAACAGATTTGGAATCACACGACCTGGATGGAGTG
GGACAGAGAAATTAACAATTACACAAGCTTAATACACTCCTTAATTGAAGAATCGCAAAACCAGCAAGAA
AAGAATGAACAAGAATTATTGGAATTAGATAAATGGGCAAGTTTGTGGAATTGGTTTAACATAACAAATT
GGCTGTGGTATATAAAATTATTCATAATGATAGTAGGAGGCTTGGTAGGTTTAAGAATAGTTTTTGCTGT
ACTTTCTATAGTGAATAGAGTTAGGCAGGGATATTCACCATTATCGTTTCAGACCCACCTCCCAACCCCG
AGGGGACCCGACAGGCCCGAAGGAATAGAAGAAGAAGGTGGAGAGAGAGACAGAGACAGATCCATTCGAT
TAGTGAACGGATCGGCACTGCGTGCGCCAATTCTGCAGACAAATGGCAGTATTCATCCACAATTTTAAAA
GAAAAGGGGGGATTGGGGGGTACAGTGCAGGGGAAAGAATAGTAGACATAATAGCAACAGACATACAAAC
TAAAGAATTACAAAAACAAATTACAAAAATTCAAAATTTTCGGGTTTATTACAGGGACAGCAGAGATCCA
GTTTGGTTAGTACCGGGCCCGCTCTAGAGATCCGACGCGCCATCTCTAGGCCCGCGCCGGCCCCCTCGCA
CAGACTTGTGGGAGAAGCTCGGCTACTCCCCTGCCCCGGTTAATTTGCATATAATATTTCCTAGTAACTA
TAGAGGCTTAATGTGCGATAAAAGACAGATAATCTGTTCTTTTTAATACTAGCTACATTTTACATGATAG
GCTTGGATTTCTATAAGAGATACAAATACTAAATTATTATTTTAAAAAACAGCACAAAAGGAAACTCACC
CTAACTGTAAAGTAATTGTGTGTTTTGAGACTATAAATATCCCTTGGAGAAAAGCCTTGTTTGCAGAAAC
CCAGTGCCCGTTTCAAGAGAACGGGCACTGGGTTTCTGCTTTTTTCTCGAGGTCGACGGTATCGATAAGC
TCGCTTCACGAGATTCCAGCAGGTCGAGGGACCTAATAACTTCGTATAGCATACATTATACGAAGTTATA
TTAAGGGTTCCAAGCTTAAGCGGCCGCGTGGATAACCGTATTACCGCCATGCATTAGTTATTAATAGTAA
TCAATTACGGGGTCATTAGTTCATAGCCCATATATGGAGTTCCGCGTTACATAACTTACGGTAAATGGCC
CGCCTGGCTGACCGCCCAACGACCCCCGCCCATTGACGTCAATAATGACGTATGTTCCCATAGTAACGCC
AATAGGGACTTTCCATTGACGTCAATGGGTGGAGTATTTACGGTAAACTGCCCACTTGGCAGTACATCAA
GTGTATCATATGCCAAGTACGCCCCCTATTGACGTCAATGACGGTAAATGGCCCGCCTGGCATTATGCCC
AGTACATGACCTTATGGGACTTTCCTACTTGGCAGTACATCTACGTATTAGTCATCGCTATTACCATGGT
GATGCGGTTTTGGCAGTACATCAATGGGCGTGGATAGCGGTTTGACTCACGGGGATTTCCAAGTCTCCAC
CCCATTGACGTCAATGGGAGTTTGTTTTGGCACCAAAATCAACGGGACTTTCCAAAATGTCGTAACAACT
CCGCCCCATTGACGCAAATGGGCGGTAGGCGTGTACGGTGGGAGGTCTATATAAGCAGAGCTGGTTTAGT
GAACCGTCAGATCCGCTAGCGCTACCGGTCGCCACCATGGTGAGCAAGGGCGAGGAGCTGTTCACCGGGG
TGGTGCCCATCCTGGTCGAGCTGGACGGCGACGTAAACGGCCACAAGTTCAGCGTGTCCGGCGAGGGCGA
GGGCGATGCCACCTACGGCAAGCTGACCCTGAAGTTCATCTGCACCACCGGCAAGCTGCCCGTGCCCTGG
CCCACCCTCGTGACCACCCTGACCTACGGCGTGCAGTGCTTCAGCCGCTACCCCGACCACATGAAGCAGC
ACGACTTCTTCAAGTCCGCCATGCCCGAAGGCTACGTCCAGGAGCGCACCATCTTCTTCAAGGACGACGG
CAACTACAAGACCCGCGCCGAGGTGAAGTTCGAGGGCGACACCCTGGTGAACCGCATCGAGCTGAAGGGC
ATCGACTTCAAGGAGGACGGCAACATCCTGGGGCACAAGCTGGAGTACAACTACAACAGCCACAACGTCT
ATATCATGGCCGACAAGCAGAAGAACGGCATCAAGGTGAACTTCAAGATCCGCCACAACATCGAGGACGG
CAGCGTGCAGCTCGCCGACCACTACCAGCAGAACACCCCCATCGGCGACGGCCCCGTGCTGCTGCCCGAC
AACCACTACCTGAGCACCCAGTCCGCCCTGAGCAAAGACCCCAACGAGAAGCGCGATCACATGGTCCTGC
TGGAGTTCGTGACCGCCGCCGGGATCACTCTCGGCATGGACGAGCTGTACAAGTAGGAATTCGTCGAGGG
ACCTAATAACTTCGTATAGCATACATTATACGAAGTTATACATGTTTAAGGGTTCCGGTTCCACTAGGTA
CAATTCGATATCAAGCTTATCGATAATCAACCTCTGGATTACAAAATTTGTGAAAGATTGACTGGTATTC
TTAACTATGTTGCTCCTTTTACGCTATGTGGATACGCTGCTTTAATGCCTTTGTATCATGCTATTGCTTC
CCGTATGGCTTTCATTTTCTCCTCCTTGTATAAATCCTGGTTGCTGTCTCTTTATGAGGAGTTGTGGCCC
GTTGTCAGGCAACGTGGCGTGGTGTGCACTGTGTTTGCTGACGCAACCCCCACTGGTTGGGGCATTGCCA
CCACCTGTCAGCTCCTTTCCGGGACTTTCGCTTTCCCCCTCCCTATTGCCACGGCGGAACTCATCGCCGC
CTGCCTTGCCCGCTGCTGGACAGGGGCTCGGCTGTTGGGCACTGACAATTCCGTGGTGTTGTCGGGGAAA
TCATCGTCCTTTCCTTGGCTGCTCGCCTGTGTTGCCACCTGGATTCTGCGCGGGACGTCCTTCTGCTACG
TCCCTTCGGCCCTCAATCCAGCGGACCTTCCTTCCCGCGGCCTGCTGCCGGCTCTGCGGCCTCTTCCGCG
TCTTCGCCTTCGCCCTCAGACGAGTCGGATCTCCCTTTGGGCCGCCTCCCCGCATCGATACCGTCGACCT
CGATCGAGACCTAGAAAAACATGGAGCAATCACAAGTAGCAATACAGCAGCTACCAATGCTGATTGTGCC
TGGCTAGAAGCACAAGAGGAGGAGGAGGTGGGTTTTCCAGTCACACCTCAGGTACCTTTAAGACCAATGA
CTTACAAGGCAGCTGTAGATCTTAGCCACTTTTTAAAAGAAAAGGGGGGACTGGAAGGGCTAATTCACTC
CCAACGAAGACAAGATATCCTTGATCTGTGGATCTACCACACACAAGGCTACTTCCCTGATTGGCAGAAC
TACACACCAGGGCCAGGGATCAGATATCCACTGACCTTTGGATGGTGCTACAAGCTAGTACCAGTTGAGC
AAGAGAAGGTAGAAGAAGCCAATGAAGGAGAGAACACCCGCTTGTTACACCCTGTGAGCCTGCATGGGAT
GGATGACCCGGAGAGAGAAGTATTAGAGTGGAGGTTTGACAGCCGCCTAGCATTTCATCACATGGCCCGA
GAGCTGCATCCGGACTGTACTGGGTCTCTCTGGTTAGACCAGATCTGAGCCTGGGAGCTCTCTGGCTAAC
TAGGGAACCCACTGCTTAAGCCTCAATAAAGCTTGCCTTGAGTGCTTCAAGTAGTGTGTGCCCGTCTGTT
GTGTGACTCTGGTAACTAGAGATCCCTCAGACCCTTTTAGTCAGTGTGGAAAATCTCTAGCAGCATGTGA
GCAAAAGGCCAGCAAAAGGCCAGGAACCGTAAAAAGGCCGCGTTGCTGGCGTTTTTCCATAGGCTCCGCC
CCCCTGACGAGCATCACAAAAATCGACGCTCAAGTCAGAGGTGGCGAAACCCGACAGGACTATAAAGATA
CCAGGCGTTTCCCCCTGGAAGCTCCCTCGTGCGCTCTCCTGTTCCGACCCTGCCGCTTACCGGATACCTG
TCCGCCTTTCTCCCTTCGGGAAGCGTGGCGCTTTCTCATAGCTCACGCTGTAGGTATCTCAGTTCGGTGT
AGGTCGTTCGCTCCAAGCTGGGCTGTGTGCACGAACCCCCCGTTCAGCCCGACCGCTGCGCCTTATCCGG
TAACTATCGTCTTGAGTCCAACCCGGTAAGACACGACTTATCGCCACTGGCAGCAGCCACTGGTAACAGG
ATTAGCAGAGCGAGGTATGTAGGCGGTGCTACAGAGTTCTTGAAGTGGTGGCCTAACTACGGCTACACTA
GAAGAACAGTATTTGGTATCTGCGCTCTGCTGAAGCCAGTTACCTTCGGAAAAAGAGTTGGTAGCTCTTG
ATCCGGCAAACAAACCACCGCTGGTAGCGGTGGTTTTTTTGTTTGCAAGCAGCAGATTACGCGCAGAAAA
AAAGGATCTCAAGAAGATCCTTTGATCTTTTCTACGGGGTCTGACGCTCAGTGGAACGAAAACTCACGTT
AAGGGATTTTGGTCATGAGATTATCAAAAAGGATCTTCACCTAGATCCTTTTAAATTAAAAATGAAGTTT
TAAATCAATCTAAAGTATATATGAGTAAACTTGGTCTGACAGTTACCAATGCTTAATCAGTGAGGCACCT
ATCTCAGCGATCTGTCTATTTCGTTCATCCATAGTTGCCTGACTCCCCGTCGTGTAGATAACTACGATAC
GGGAGGGCTTACCATCTGGCCCCAGTGCTGCAATGATACCGCGAGACCCACGCTCACCGGCTCCAGATTT
ATCAGCAATAAACCAGCCAGCCGGAAGGGCCGAGCGCAGAAGTGGTCCTGCAACTTTATCCGCCTCCATC
CAGTCTATTAATTGTTGCCGGGAAGCTAGAGTAAGTAGTTCGCCAGTTAATAGTTTGCGCAACGTTGTTG
CCATTGCTACAGGCATCGTGGTGTCACGCTCGTCGTTTGGTATGGCTTCATTCAGCTCCGGTTCCCAACG
ATCAAGGCGAGTTACATGATCCCCCATGTTGTGCAAAAAAGCGGTTAGCTCCTTCGGTCCTCCGATCGTT
GTCAGAAGTAAGTTGGCCGCAGTGTTATCACTCATGGTTATGGCAGCACTGCATAATTCTCTTACTGTCA
TGCCATCCGTAAGATGCTTTTCTGTGACTGGTGAGTACTCAACCAAGTCATTCTGAGAATAGTGTATGCG
GCGACCGAGTTGCTCTTGCCCGGCGTCAATACGGGATAATACCGCGCCACATAGCAGAACTTTAAAAGTG
CTCATCATTGGAAAACGTTCTTCGGGGCGAAAACTCTCAAGGATCTTACCGCTGTTGAGATCCAGTTCGA
TGTAACCCACTCGTGCACCCAACTGATCTTCAGCATCTTTTACTTTCACCAGCGTTTCTGGGTGAGCAAA
AACAGGAAGGCAAAATGCCGCAAAAAAGGGAATAAGGGCGACACGGAAATGTTGAATACTCATACTCTTC
CTTTTTCAATATTATTGAAGCATTTATCAGGGTTATTGTCTCATGAGCGGATACATATTTGAATGTATTT
AGAAAAATAAACAAATAGGGGTTCCGCGCACATTTCCCCGAAAAGTGCCACCTGACG
